Addgene plasmid #193825: pCDNA5/FRT-ChemoR-NAD
Purpose: CMV overexpression of ChemoR-NAD in mammalian cell lines
Depositing lab: Julien Hiblot. Depositing organization: Max Planck Institute for Medical Research. Publication: A general method for the development of multicolor biosensors with large dynamic ranges. Hellweg L, Edenhofer A, Barck L, Huppertz MC, Frei MS, Tarnawski M, Bergner A, Koch B, Johnsson K, Hiblot J. Nat Chem Biol. 2023 Jun 8. doi: 10.1038/s41589-023-01350-1. PubMed 37291200.
Backbone
  Vector backbone: pcDNA5/FRT
  Backbone size w/o insert (bp): 5000
  Vector type: Mammalian Expression
  Selectable markers: Hygromycin
Growth in bacteria
  Bacterial resistance: Ampicillin, 100 μg/mL
  Growth temperature: 37°C
  Growth strain: DH5alpha
  Copy number: High Copy
Gene/Insert
  Gene/Insert name: ChemoR-NAD
  Species: Synthetic
  Insert size (bp): 2600
  Promoter: CMV
  Cloning method: Gibson Cloning
Terms and licenses: Academic/Nonprofit Terms; Industry Terms: Not Available to Industry
How to cite: pCDNA5/FRT-ChemoR-NAD was a gift from Julien Hiblot (Addgene plasmid # 193825 ; http://n2t.net/addgene:193825 ; RRID:Addgene_193825)
