[The description below was written by a language model from this plasmid's Addgene catalogue record and pLannotate feature annotations shown in this document.]
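Description:
pCDNA5/FRT-ChemoR-NAD is a mammalian expression plasmid built on the pcDNA5/FRT backbone, about 7.6 kb in total. It is designed to overexpress the synthetic biosensor ChemoR-NAD in mammalian cell lines. In E. coli it replicates from a high-copy ColE1/pUC-type origin and is selected with ampicillin through the bla gene and its native promoter. A partial f1 origin and remnants of lac regulatory sequence are also annotated and appear to be backbone carry-over.

The roughly 2.6 kb insert sits downstream of the human CMV immediate-early enhancer/promoter and a T7 promoter, and it is terminated by the bovine growth hormone polyadenylation signal. The feature table resolves the insert into three consecutive coding segments on the same strand. These are the red fluorescent protein mRuby2, a fragment matching the NAD-dependent DNA ligase LigA of Thermus thermophilus, and a HaloTag fragment, the dehalogenase-derived self-labelling protein that binds chloroalkane ligands covalently. This layout suggests a single fusion in which the NAD-binding ligase fragment acts as the sensing domain between a fluorescent protein and a HaloTag that can be labelled with a synthetic fluorophore. This fits the associated work on multicolor biosensors with large dynamic ranges, but the record does not state the readout mechanism.

The backbone also carries an FRT site directly upstream of a hygromycin resistance coding sequence that is followed by an SV40 polyadenylation signal. In the usual pcDNA5/FRT arrangement, FLP-mediated recombination inserts the plasmid into a genomic FRT site in a suitable host line, which activates hygromycin resistance and yields stable isogenic lines. The plasmid can also be used for transient transfection.
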