Features (pLannotate 1.2.2; 23 found; start..end, strand, type, name):
     28..80      -  misc_feature   bom (fragment): basis of mobility region from pBR322
    235..614     +  enhancer       CMV enhancer: human cytomegalovirus immediate early enhancer
    687..704     -  promoter       CMV promoter (fragment): human cytomegalovirus (CMV) immediate early promoter
    767..818     +  promoter       CMVd2 promoter: truncated human cytomegalovirus (CMV) immediate early promoter that yields moderately reduced expression relative to the full-length promoter
    814..847     +  LTR            5' LTR (truncated) (fragment): truncated 5' long terminal repeat (LTR) from HIV-1
    863..881     +  promoter       T7 promoter: promoter for bacteriophage T7 RNA polymerase
    917..1627    +  CDS            mRuby2: mRuby2 is a basic (constitutively fluorescent) red fluorescent protein published in 2012, derived from Entacmaea quadricolor. It has moderate acid sensitivity.
   1637..2599    +  CDS            ligA (fragment): DNLJ_THET8 - Also known as lig, ligT. Experimental evidence at protein level: Swiss-Prot protein existence level 1. DNA ligase that catalyzes the formation of phosphodiester linkages between 5'-phosphoryl and 3'-hydroxyl groups in double- stranded DNA using NAD as a coenzyme and as the energy source for the reaction. It is essential for DNA replication and repair of damaged DNA. From Thermus thermophilus (strain ATCC 27634 / DSM 579 / HB8).
   2606..3486    +  CDS            HaloTag® (fragment) (sequence partly withheld): modified bacterial dehalogenase that forms covalent bonds with chloroalkane derivatives
   3528..3752    +  polyA_signal   bGH poly(A) signal: bovine growth hormone polyadenylation signal
   3756..3777    +  promoter       SV40 promoter (fragment): SV40 enhancer and early promoter
   3798..4031    +  rep_origin     f1 ori (fragment) (sequence partly withheld): f1 bacteriophage origin of replication; arrow indicates direction of (+) strand synthesis
   4036..4083    +  protein_bind   FRT: FLP-mediated recombination occurs in the 8-bp core sequence TCTAGAAA (Turan and Bode, 2011). FLP recombinase from the Saccharomyces cerevisiae 2μ plasmid
   4091..5113    +  CDS            HygR: aminoglycoside phosphotransferase from E. coli; aph(4)-Ia; confers resistance to hygromycin
   5123..5248    +  CDS            ble (fragment): BLE_KLEPN - Experimental evidence at protein level: Swiss-Prot protein existence level 1. Binding protein with a strong affinity to the bleomycin family of antibiotics. Binds to CL990; an antimitotic-antibiotic compound. From Klebsiella pneumoniae.
   5243..5364    +  polyA_signal   SV40 poly(A) signal: SV40 polyadenylation signal
   5437..5453    -  protein_bind   lac operator: The lac repressor binds to the lac operator to inhibit transcription in E. coli. This inhibition can be relieved by adding lactose or isopropyl-β-D-thiogalactopyranoside (IPTG). lac repressor encoded by lacI
   5461..5491    -  promoter       lac promoter: promoter for the E. coli lac operon
   5506..5527    -  protein_bind   CAP binding site: CAP binding activates transcription in the presence of cAMP. E. coli catabolite activator protein
   5540..5632    -  CDS            lacI (fragment): lac repressor; lacI; The lac repressor binds to the lac operator to inhibit transcription in E. coli. This inhibition can be relieved by adding lactose or isopropyl-β-D-thiogalactopyranoside (IPTG).
   5815..6403    -  rep_origin     ori: high-copy-number ColE1/pMB1/pBR322/pUC origin of replication
   6574..7434    -  CDS            AmpR: β-lactamase; bla; confers resistance to ampicillin, carbenicillin, and related antibiotics
   7435..7539    -  promoter       AmpR promoter: bla
>Addgene plasmid #193825 | pCDNA5/FRT-ChemoR-NAD | addgene full sequence | sequence record 381952 | Addgene NGS Result
GACGGATCGGGAGATCTCCCGATCCCCTATGGTGCACTCTCAGTACAATCTGCTCTGATGCCGCATAGTT
AAGCCAGTATCTGCTCCCTGCTTGTGTGTTGGAGGTCGCTGAGTAGTGCGCGAGCAAAATTTAAGCTACA
ACAAGGCAAGGCTTGACCGACAATTGCATGAAGAATCTGCTTAGGGTTAGGCGTTTTGCGCTGCTTCGCG
ATGTACGGGCCAGATATACGCGTTGACATTGATTATTGACTAGTTATTAATAGTAATCAATTACGGGGTC
ATTAGTTCATAGCCCATATATGGAGTTCCGCGTTACATAACTTACGGTAAATGGCCCGCCTGGCTGACCG
CCCAACGACCCCCGCCCATTGACGTCAATAATGACGTATGTTCCCATAGTAACGCCAATAGGGACTTTCC
ATTGACGTCAATGGGTGGAGTATTTACGGTAAACTGCCCACTTGGCAGTACATCAAGTGTATCATATGCC
AAGTACGCCCCCTATTGACGTCAATGACGGTAAATGGCCCGCCTGGCATTATGCCCAGTACATGACCTTA
TGGGACTTTCCTACTTGGCAGTACATCTACGTATTAGTCATCGCTATTACCATGGTGATGCGGTTTTGGC
AGTACATCAATGGGCGTGGATAGCGGTTTGACTCACGGGGATTTCCAAGTCTCCACCCCATTGACGTCAA
TGGGAGTTTGTTTTGGCACCAAAATCAACGGGACTTTCCAAAATGTCGTAACAACTCCGACCCATTGACG
CAAATGGGCGGTAGGCGTGTACGGTGGGAGGTCTATATAAGCAGAGCTCTCTGGCTAACTAGAGAACCCA
CTGCTTACTGGCTTATCGAAATTAATACGACTCACTATAGGGAGACCCAAGCTGGCTAGCGTTTAAACTT
ACCACCATGGTGTCTAAGGGCGAAGAGCTGATCAAGGAAAATATGCGTATGAAGGTGGTCATGGAAGGTT
CGGTCAACGGCCACCAATTCAAATGCACAGGTGAAGGAGAAGGCAATCCGTACATGGGAACTCAAACCAT
GAGGATCAAAGTCATCGAGGGAGGACCCCTGCCATTTGCCTTTGACATTCTTGCCACGTCGTTCATGTAT
GGCAGCCGTACTTTTATCAAGTACCCGAAAGGCATTCCTGATTTCTTTAAACAGTCCTTTCCTGAGGGTT
TTACTTGGGAAAGAGTTACGAGATACGAAGATGGTGGAGTCGTCACCGTCATGCAGGACACCAGCCTTGA
GGATGGCTGTCTCGTTTACCACGTCCAAGTCAGAGGGGTAAACTTTCCCTCCAATGGTCCCGTGATGCAG
AAGAAGACCAAGGGTTGGGAGCCTAATACAGAGATGATGTATCCAGCAGATGGTGGTCTGAGGGGATACA
CTCATATGGCACTGAAAGTTGATGGTGGTGGCCATCTGTCTTGCTCTTTCGTAACAACTTACAGGTCAAA
AAAGACCGTCGGGAACATCAAGATGCCCGGTATCCATGCCGTTGATCACCGCCTGGAAAGGTTAGAGGAA
AGTGACAATGAAATGTTCGTAGTACAACGCGAACACGCAGTTGCCAAGTTCGCCGGGCTTGGTGGTGGGA
TGGACGAGCTGTACAAGGGTGGCACCATGACACTGGAAGAAGCTCGTAAACGTGTAAACGAACTTCGTGA
TCTGATCCGTTATCACAATTACCGGTACTACGTGTTGGCCGACCCCGAGATTAGCGATGCAGAGTACGAT
CGTCTGCTGCGCGAACTGAAGGAGTTGGAGGAACGTTTTCCTGAGCTCAAATCGCCGGATTCACCGACAT
TACAAGTGGGCGCACGGCCGCTGGAAGCCACGTTCCGTCCCGTGCGCCATCCGACACGCATGTACAGTCT
GGATAACGCATTCAACTTGGATGAACTGAAAGCCTTTGAGGAACGTATCGAACGCGCGCTCGGGCGCAAA
GGTCCGTTCGCCTATACAGTTGAACATCTAGTGGATGGCCTGAGCGTCAACTTATATTACGAAGAAGGAG
TGTTGGTTTACGGCGCAACGCGTGGCGACGGTGAAGTGGGTGAGGAAGTTACTCAAAATTTACTCACCAT
CCCGACTATTCCACGCCGTCTGAAAGGTGTCCCGGAACGCCTCGAGGTGCGTGGCGAAGTGTACATGCCG
ATTGAGGCGTTTCTGCGCCTGAATGAAGAACTGGAGGAACGTGGCGAGCGCATTTTTAAAAATCCGCGTA
ACGCTGCAGCAGGCAGCTTGCGCCAGAAAGATCCGCGCATTACGGCTAAGCGTGGTTTGCGCGCAACCTT
CTGGGCGTTAGGTCTGGGTCTCGAAGAGGTGGAGCGTGAAGGAGTAGCGACTCAATTTGCGTTGCTGCAT
TGGCTCAAAGAGAAAGGGTTCCCGGTCGAACACGGATATGCACGTGCCGTTGGGGCGGAAGGCGTGGAGG
CGGTTTATCAGGACTGGCTGAAAAAACGCCGTGCGCTGCCGTTTGAGGCGAATGGAGTTGTTGTCAAACT
GGATGAACTTGCCCTGTGGCGTGAACTGGGATACACCGCGCGTGCACCGCGTTTTGCCATTGCGTACAAG
TTCCCTTCTGGC
[870 nt withheld, positions 2603-3472]
CTGGAGATTTCCGGTTAGTCTAGAGGGCCCGTTTAAACCCGCTGATCAGCCTCGACTGTGCCTTCTAGTT
GCCAGCCATCTGTTGTTTGCCCCTCCCCCGTGCCTTCCTTGACCCTGGAAGGTGCCACTCCCACTGTCCT
TTCCTAATAAAATGAGGAAATTGCATCGCATTGTCTGAGTAGGTGTCATTCTATTCTGGGGGGTGGGGTG
GGGCAGGACAGCAAGGGGGAGGATTGGGAAGACAATAGCAGGCATGCTGGGGATGCGGTGGGCTCTATGG
CTTCTGAGGCGGAAAGAACCAGCTGGGGCTCTAGGGGGTATCCCC
[124 nt withheld, positions 3798-3921]
C
[91 nt withheld, positions 3923-4013]
AGGGTGATGGTTCACGTACCTAGAAGTTCCTATTCCGAAGTTCCTATTCTCTAGAAAGTATAGGAACTTC
CTTGGCCAAAAAGCCTGAACTCACCGCGACGTCTGTCGAGAAGTTTCTGATCGAAAAGTTCGACAGCGTC
TCCGACCTGATGCAGCTCTCGGAGGGCGAAGAATCTCGTGCTTTCAGCTTCGATGTAGGAGGGCGTGGAT
ATGTCCTGCGGGTAAATAGCTGCGCCGATGGTTTCTACAAAGATCGTTATGTTTATCGGCACTTTGCATC
GGCCGCGCTCCCGATTCCGGAAGTGCTTGACATTGGGGAATTCAGCGAGAGCCTGACCTATTGCATCTCC
CGCCGTGCACAGGGTGTCACGTTGCAAGACCTGCCTGAAACCGAACTGCCCGCTGTTCTGCAGCCGGTCG
CGGAGGCCATGGATGCGATCGCTGCGGCCGATCTTAGCCAGACGAGCGGGTTCGGCCCATTCGGACCGCA
AGGAATCGGTCAATACACTACATGGCGTGATTTCATATGCGCGATTGCTGATCCCCATGTGTATCACTGG
CAAACTGTGATGGACGACACCGTCAGTGCGTCCGTCGCGCAGGCTCTCGATGAGCTGATGCTTTGGGCCG
AGGACTGCCCCGAAGTCCGGCACCTCGTGCACGCGGATTTCGGCTCCAACAATGTCCTGACGGACAATGG
CCGCATAACAGCGGTCATTGACTGGAGCGAGGCGATGTTCGGGGATTCCCAATACGAGGTCGCCAACATC
TTCTTCTGGAGGCCGTGGTTGGCTTGTATGGAGCAGCAGACGCGCTACTTCGAGCGGAGGCATCCGGAGC
TTGCAGGATCGCCGCGGCTCCGGGCGTATATGCTCCGCATTGGTCTTGACCAACTCTATCAGAGCTTGGT
TGACGGCAATTTCGATGATGCAGCTTGGGCGCAGGGTCGATGCGACGCAATCGTCCGATCCGGAGCCGGG
ACTGTCGGGCGTACACAAATCGCCCGCAGAAGCGCGGCCGTCTGGACCGATGGCTGTGTAGAAGTACTCG
CCGATAGTGGAAACCGACGCCCCAGCACTCGTCCGAGGGCAAAGGAATAGCACGTACTACGAGATTTCGA
TTCCACCGCCGCCTTCTATGAAAGGTTGGGCTTCGGAATCGTTTTCCGGGACGCCGGCTGGATGATCCTC
CAGCGCGGGGATCTCATGCTGGAGTTCTTCGCCCACCCCAACTTGTTTATTGCAGCTTATAATGGTTACA
AATAAAGCAATAGCATCACAAATTTCACAAATAAAGCATTTTTTTCACTGCATTCTAGTTGTGGTTTGTC
CAAACTCATCAATGTATCTTATCATGTCTGTATACCGTCGACCTCTAGCTAGAGCTTGGCGTAATCATGG
TCATAGCTGTTTCCTGTGTGAAATTGTTATCCGCTCACAATTCCACACAACATACGAGCCGGAAGCATAA
AGTGTAAAGCCTGGGGTGCCTAATGAGTGAGCTAACTCACATTAATTGCGTTGCGCTCACTGCCCGCTTT
CCAGTCGGGAAACCTGTCGTGCCAGCTGCATTAATGAATCGGCCAACGCGCGGGGAGAGGCGGTTTGCGT
ATTGGGCGCTCTTCCGCTTCCTCGCTCACTGACTCGCTGCGCTCGGTCGTTCGGCTGCGGCGAGCGGTAT
CAGCTCACTCAAAGGCGGTAATACGGTTATCCACAGAATCAGGGGATAACGCAGGAAAGAACATGTGAGC
AAAAGGCCAGCAAAAGGCCAGGAACCGTAAAAAGGCCGCGTTGCTGGCGTTTTTCCATAGGCTCCGCCCC
CCTGACGAGCATCACAAAAATCGACGCTCAAGTCAGAGGTGGCGAAACCCGACAGGACTATAAAGATACC
AGGCGTTTCCCCCTGGAAGCTCCCTCGTGCGCTCTCCTGTTCCGACCCTGCCGCTTACCGGATACCTGTC
CGCCTTTCTCCCTTCGGGAAGCGTGGCGCTTTCTCATAGCTCACGCTGTAGGTATCTCAGTTCGGTGTAG
GTCGTTCGCTCCAAGCTGGGCTGTGTGCACGAACCCCCCGTTCAGCCCGACCGCTGCGCCTTATCCGGTA
ACTATCGTCTTGAGTCCAACCCGGTAAGACACGACTTATCGCCACTGGCAGCAGCCACTGGTAACAGGAT
TAGCAGAGCGAGGTATGTAGGCGGTGCTACAGAGTTCTTGAAGTGGTGGCCTAACTACGGCTACACTAGA
AGAACAGTATTTGGTATCTGCGCTCTGCTGAAGCCAGTTACCTTCGGAAAAAGAGTTGGTAGCTCTTGAT
CCGGCAAACAAACCACCGCTGGTAGCGGTGGTTTTTTTGTTTGCAAGCAGCAGATTACGCGCAGAAAAAA
AGGATCTCAAGAAGATCCTTTGATCTTTTCTACGGGGTCTGACGCTCAGTGGAACGAAAACTCACGTTAA
GGGATTTTGGTCATGAGATTATCAAAAAGGATCTTCACCTAGATCCTTTTAAATTAAAAATGAAGTTTTA
AATCAATCTAAAGTATATATGAGTAAACTTGGTCTGACAGTTACCAATGCTTAATCAGTGAGGCACCTAT
CTCAGCGATCTGTCTATTTCGTTCATCCATAGTTGCCTGACTCCCCGTCGTGTAGATAACTACGATACGG
GAGGGCTTACCATCTGGCCCCAGTGCTGCAATGATACCGCGAGACCCACGCTCACCGGCTCCAGATTTAT
CAGCAATAAACCAGCCAGCCGGAAGGGCCGAGCGCAGAAGTGGTCCTGCAACTTTATCCGCCTCCATCCA
GTCTATTAATTGTTGCCGGGAAGCTAGAGTAAGTAGTTCGCCAGTTAATAGTTTGCGCAACGTTGTTGCC
ATTGCTACAGGCATCGTGGTGTCACGCTCGTCGTTTGGTATGGCTTCATTCAGCTCCGGTTCCCAACGAT
CAAGGCGAGTTACATGATCCCCCATGTTGTGCAAAAAAGCGGTTAGCTCCTTCGGTCCTCCGATCGTTGT
CAGAAGTAAGTTGGCCGCAGTGTTATCACTCATGGTTATGGCAGCACTGCATAATTCTCTTACTGTCATG
CCATCCGTAAGATGCTTTTCTGTGACTGGTGAGTACTCAACCAAGTCATTCTGAGAATAGTGTATGCGGC
GACCGAGTTGCTCTTGCCCGGCGTCAATACGGGATAATACCGCGCCACATAGCAGAACTTTAAAAGTGCT
CATCATTGGAAAACGTTCTTCGGGGCGAAAACTCTCAAGGATCTTACCGCTGTTGAGATCCAGTTCGATG
TAACCCACTCGTGCACCCAACTGATCTTCAGCATCTTTTACTTTCACCAGCGTTTCTGGGTGAGCAAAAA
CAGGAAGGCAAAATGCCGCAAAAAAGGGAATAAGGGCGACACGGAAATGTTGAATACTCATACTCTTCCT
TTTTCAATATTATTGAAGCATTTATCAGGGTTATTGTCTCATGAGCGGATACATATTTGAATGTATTTAG
AAAAATAAACAAATAGGGGTTCCGCGCACATTTCCCCGAAAAGTGCCACCTGACGTC
